Addgene plasmid #226282: pLVX-UbC-rtTA-Isl1_2A_Lhx3-BSD
Purpose: Tetracycline-inducible expression of Isl1 and Lhx3 for direct reprogramming of canine fibroblasts to induced-motor neurons
Depositing lab: Susannah Sample. Depositing organization: University of Wisconsin, Madison. Publication: Protocol for direct reprogramming of canine fibroblasts to induced motor neurons. Anderson RS, Corona AC, Suzuki M, Sample SJ. STAR Protoc. 2025 Sep 19;6(3):103975. doi: 10.1016/j.xpro.2025.103975. Epub 2025 Jul 24. PubMed 40711874.
Backbone
  Vector backbone: pLVX-tight-puro and pLVX-rtTA(advanced)
  Backbone manufacturer: Clontech
  Backbone size w/o insert (bp): 9766
  Total vector size (bp): 11882
  Modifications to backbone: Vector contains both the rtTA(advanced) derived from pLVX-rtTA(advanced) (Clontech) driven by the UbC promoter, as well as ISL1:T2A:LHX3 driven by the TREtight promoter
  Vector type: Mammalian Expression, Lentiviral
  Selectable markers: Blasticidin
Growth in bacteria
  Bacterial resistance: Ampicillin, 100 μg/mL
  Growth temperature: 37°C
  Growth strain: NEB Stable
  Copy number: Unknown
Gene/Insert
  Gene/Insert name: ISL1:T2A:LHX3 (alt names: ISL1; ISL LIM homeobox 1; Isl-1; ISLET1; LHX3; LIM homeobox 3; LIM3)
  Species: H. sapiens (human)
  Entrez Gene: ISL1 (a.k.a. ISLET1, Isl-1); LHX3 (a.k.a. CPHD3, LIM3, M2-LHX3)
  Tag / fusion protein: Isl1 and Lhx3 linked via T2A
  Cloning method: Gibson Cloning
  Sequencing primers: 5′ TGG AGA AGG ATC CTG CCA CCA TGG GAG ACA TG; 3′ GGT AGA ATT CAC TCC CTC GAG TTA GAA CTG AGC
Resource information
  A portion of this plasmid was derived from a plasmid made by: Fred Gage and Chun-Li Zhang.
Terms and licenses: Academic/Nonprofit Terms; Industry Terms: Not Available to Industry
How to cite: pLVX-UbC-rtTA-Isl1_2A_Lhx3-BSD was a gift from Susannah Sample (Addgene plasmid # 226282 ; http://n2t.net/addgene:226282 ; RRID:Addgene_226282)
