[The description below was written by a language model from this plasmid's Addgene catalogue record and pLannotate feature annotations shown in this document.]
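Description:
pLVX-UbC-rtTA-Isl1_2A_Lhx3-BSD is an all-in-one, tetracycline-inducible lentiviral transfer vector of about 11.9 kb, assembled from elements of the Clontech pLVX-tight-puro and pLVX-rtTA(advanced) backbones. It is propagated in E. coli through a high-copy ColE1/pUC-type origin with ampicillin selection (AmpR, β-lactamase). The proviral region is bounded by HIV-1 LTR sequences and carries the usual cis-acting lentiviral elements: the Ψ packaging signal with a partial gag fragment, the Rev response element for nuclear export of the genomic RNA, the cPPT/CTS to aid nuclear import, and a WPRE to enhance transcript stability and expression. Small nef, rev and lacI fragments in the annotation are backbone remnants rather than functional genes.

The payload combines both halves of a Tet-On system in one vector. The human ubiquitin C promoter constitutively drives the reverse tetracycline transactivator (rtTA-Advanced according to the record; annotated as an rtTA3-like fragment with VP16 minimal activation repeats). It sits head-to-head with, and is transcribed divergently from, the TRE-tight promoter (seven tet operators upstream of a minimal CMV promoter). In the presence of doxycycline, rtTA activates TRE-tight to express human ISL1 and LHX3 as a single open reading frame joined by a T2A self-cleaving peptide, yielding two separate LIM-homeodomain transcription factors that cooperate in motor neuron specification. Downstream, a mouse PGK promoter drives the bsr blasticidin S deaminase gene, allowing blasticidin selection of transduced mammalian cells. The stated purpose is inducible co-expression of ISL1 and LHX3 for direct reprogramming of canine fibroblasts into induced motor neurons.
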