Features (pLannotate 1.2.2; 26 found; start..end, strand, type, name):
      1..589     +  rep_origin     ori: high-copy-number ColE1/pMB1/pBR322/pUC origin of replication
    772..864     +  CDS            lacI (fragment): lac repressor; lacI; The lac repressor binds to the lac operator to inhibit transcription in E. coli. This inhibition can be relieved by adding lactose or isopropyl-β-D-thiogalactopyranoside (IPTG).
    877..898     +  protein_bind   CAP binding site: CAP binding activates transcription in the presence of cAMP. E. coli catabolite activator protein
    913..943     +  promoter       lac promoter: promoter for the E. coli lac operon
    947..969     +  protein_bind   lac operator (fragment): The lac repressor binds to the lac operator to inhibit transcription in E. coli. This inhibition can be relieved by adding lactose or isopropyl-β-D-thiogalactopyranoside (IPTG). lac repressor encoded by lacI
   1119..1376    -  LTR            5' LTR (truncated): truncated 5' long terminal repeat (LTR) from HIV-1
   1424..1942    -  CDS            nef (fragment): NEF_HV1BR - Experimental evidence at protein level: Swiss-Prot protein existence level 1. Extracellular Nef protein targets CD4(+) T-lymphocytes for apoptosis by interacting with CXCR4 surface receptors (PubMed:14990729). From Human immunodeficiency virus type 1 group M subtype B (isolate BRU/LAI) (HIV-1).
   1959..2547    -  misc_feature   WPRE: woodchuck hepatitis virus posttranscriptional regulatory element
   2565..2984    -  CDS            bsr: BSR_BACCE - Experimental evidence at protein level: Swiss-Prot protein existence level 1. Catalyzes the deamination of the cytosine moiety of the antibiotics blasticidin S, cytomycin and acetylblasticidin S. From Bacillus cereus.
   3003..3502    -  promoter       PGK promoter: mouse phosphoglycerate kinase 1 promoter
   3527..4642    -  CDS            LHX3 (fragment): LHX3_HUMAN - Experimental evidence at protein level: Swiss-Prot protein existence level 1. Acts as a transcriptional activator. Binds to and activates the promoter of the alpha-glycoprotein gene, and synergistically enhances transcription from the prolactin promoter in cooperation with POU1F1/Pit-1 (By similarity). Required for the establishment of the specialized cells of the pituitary gland and the nervous system. Involved in the development of interneurons and motor neurons in cooperation with LDB1 and ISL1. From Homo sapiens (Human).
   4826..5872    -  CDS            ISL1: ISL1_HUMAN - Experimental evidence at protein level: Swiss-Prot protein existence level 1. DNA-binding transcriptional activator. Recognizes and binds to the consensus octamer binding site 5'-ATAATTAA-3' in promoter of target genes. Plays a fundamental role in the gene regulatory network essential for retinal ganglion cell (RGC) differentiation. Cooperates with the transcription factor POU4F2 to achieve maximal levels of expression of RGC target genes and RGC fate specification in the developing retina. Involved in the specification of motor neurons in cooperation with LHX3 and LDB1. Binds to
   5893..6207    -  promoter       tight TRE promoter: Tet-responsive promoter PTight, consisting of seven tet operator sequences followed by the minimal CMV promoter
   6245..7456    +  promoter       UbC promoter: human ubiquitin C promoter
   7466..8163    +  CDS            rtTA3 (fragment): reverse tetracycline transactivator 3 activates expression from Tet-responsive promoters in the presence of doxycycline
   8093..8203    +  CDS            VP48: 3 tandem repeats of the minimal activation domain of herpes simplex virus VP16 (Cheng et al., 2013)
   8256..8371    -  misc_feature   cPPT/CTS: central polypurine tract and central termination sequence of HIV-1 (lacking the first T)
   8386..8486    -  CDS            Rev (fragment): human immunodeficiency virus 1 (HIV-1) Rev protein; rev; enhances nuclear export of unspliced and incompletely spliced viral mRNAs
   8863..9096    -  misc_feature   RRE: The Rev response element (RRE) of HIV-1 allows for Rev-dependent mRNA export from the nucleus to the cytoplasm.
   9271..9609    -  CDS            HIV-1 gag (fragment): gag protein from human immunodeficiency virus 1; gag
   9593..9718    -  misc_feature   HIV-1 Ψ: packaging signal of human immunodeficiency virus type 1
   9765..10022   -  LTR            5' LTR (truncated): truncated 5' long terminal repeat (LTR) from HIV-1
  10070..10399   -  CDS            nef (fragment): NEF_HV1BR - Experimental evidence at protein level: Swiss-Prot protein existence level 1. Extracellular Nef protein targets CD4(+) T-lymphocytes for apoptosis by interacting with CXCR4 surface receptors (PubMed:14990729). From Human immunodeficiency virus type 1 group M subtype B (isolate BRU/LAI) (HIV-1).
  10566..10700   -  polyA_signal   SV40 poly(A) signal: SV40 polyadenylation signal
  10748..10852   +  promoter       AmpR promoter: bla
  10853..11713   +  CDS            AmpR: β-lactamase; bla; confers resistance to ampicillin, carbenicillin, and related antibiotics
>Addgene plasmid #226282 | pLVX-UbC-rtTA-Isl1_2A_Lhx3-BSD | addgene full sequence | sequence record 475682 | Addgene NGS Result
TTGAGATCCTTTTTTTCTGCGCGTAATCTGCTGCTTGCAAACAAAAAAACCACCGCTACCAGCGGTGGTT
TGTTTGCCGGATCAAGAGCTACCAACTCTTTTTCCGAAGGTAACTGGCTTCAGCAGAGCGCAGATACCAA
ATACTGTTCTTCTAGTGTAGCCGTAGTTAGGCCACCACTTCAAGAACTCTGTAGCACCGCCTACATACCT
CGCTCTGCTAATCCTGTTACCAGTGGCTGCTGCCAGTGGCGATAAGTCGTGTCTTACCGGGTTGGACTCA
AGACGATAGTTACCGGATAAGGCGCAGCGGTCGGGCTGAACGGGGGGTTCGTGCACACAGCCCAGCTTGG
AGCGAACGACCTACACCGAACTGAGATACCTACAGCGTGAGCTATGAGAAAGCGCCACGCTTCCCGAAGG
GAGAAAGGCGGACAGGTATCCGGTAAGCGGCAGGGTCGGAACAGGAGAGCGCACGAGGGAGCTTCCAGGG
GGAAACGCCTGGTATCTTTATAGTCCTGTCGGGTTTCGCCACCTCTGACTTGAGCGTCGATTTTTGTGAT
GCTCGTCAGGGGGGCGGAGCCTATGGAAAAACGCCAGCAACGCGGCCTTTTTACGGTTCCTGGCCTTTTG
CTGGCCTTTTGCTCACATGTTCTTTCCTGCGTTATCCCCTGATTCTGTGGATAACCGTATTACCGCCTTT
GAGTGAGCTGATACCGCTCGCCGCAGCCGAACGACCGAGCGCAGCGAGTCAGTGAGCGAGGAAGCGGAAG
AGCGCCCAATACGCAAACCGCCTCTCCCCGCGCGTTGGCCGATTCATTAATGCAGCTGGCACGACAGGTT
TCCCGACTGGAAAGCGGGCAGTGAGCGCAACGCAATTAATGTGAGTTAGCTCACTCATTAGGCACCCCAG
GCTTTACACTTTATGCTTCCGGCTCGTATGTTGTGTGGAATTGTGAGCGGATAACAATTTCACACAGGAA
ACAGCTATGACCATGATTACGCCAAGCTCTAGCTAGAGGTCGACGGTAAACGCTAGCAATGTCAAGGCCT
CTCACTCTCTGATATTCATTTCTTTGCAAGTTATAAATACTGAATAATAAGATGACATGAACTACTACTG
CTAGAGATTTTCCACACTGACTAAAAGGGTCTGAGGGATCTCTAGTTACCAGAGTCACACAACAGACGGG
CACACACTACTTGAAGCACTCAAGGCAAGCTTTATTGAGGCTTAAGCAGTGGGTTCCCTAGTTAGCCAGA
GAGCTCCCAGGCTCAGATCTGGTCTAACCAGAGAGACCCAGTACAGGCAAAAAGCAGCTGCTTATATGCA
GGATCTGAGGGCTCGCCACTCCCCAGTCCCGCCCAGGCCACGCCTCCCTGGAAAGTCCCCAGCGGAAAGT
CCCTTGTAGCAAGCTCGATATCAGCAGTTCTTGAAGTACTCCGGATGCAGCTCTCGGGCCACGTGATGAA
ATGCTAGGCGGCTGTCAAACCTCCACTCTAACACTTCTCTCTCCGGGTCATCCATCCCATGCAGGCTCAC
AGGGTGTAACAAGCTGGTGTTCTCTCCTTTATTGGCCTCTTCTACCTTATCTGGCTCAACTGGTACTAGC
TTGTAGCACCATCCAAAGGTCAGTGGATATCTGACCCCTGGCCCTGGTGTGTAGTTCTGCTAATCAGGGA
AGTAGCCTTGTGTGTGGTAGATCCACAGATCAAGGATATCTTGTCTTCGTTGGGAGTGAATTAGCCCTTC
CAGTCCCCTCTTTTCTTTTAAAAAGTGGCTAAGATCTACAGCTGCCTTGTAAGTCATTGGTCTTAAAGGT
ACCTGAGGTGTGACTGGAAAACCCACCTCCTCCTCCTCTTGTGCTTCTAGCCAGGCACAATCAGCATTGG
TAGCTGCTGTATTGCTACTTGTGATTGCTCCATGTTTTTCTAGGTCTCGACTGCAGAATTAATTCCAGGC
GGGGAGGCGGCCCAAAGGGAGATCCGACTCGTCTGAGGGCGAAGGCGAAGACGCGGAAGAGGCCGCAGAG
CCGGCAGCAGGCCGCGGGAAGGAAGGTCCGCTGGATTGAGGGCCGAAGGGACGTAGCAGAAGGACGTCCC
GCGCAGAATCCAGGTGGCAACACAGGCGAGCAGCCATGGAAAGGACGTCAGCTTCCCCGACAACACCACG
GAATTGTCAGTGCCCAACAGCCGAGCCCCTGTCCAGCAGCGGGCAAGGCAGGCGGCGATGAGTTCCGCCG
TGGCAATAGGGAGGGGGAAAGCGAAAGTCCCGGAAAGGAGCTGACAGGTGGTGGCAATGCCCCAACCAGT
GGGGGTTGCGTCAGCAAACACAGTGCACACCACGCCACGTTGCCTGACAACGGGCCACAACTCCTCATAA
AGAGACAGCAACCAGGATTTATACAAGGAGGAGAAAATGAAAGCCATACGGGAAGCAATAGCATGATACA
AAGGCATTAAAGCAGCGTATCCACATAGCGTAAAAGGAGCAACATAGTTAAGAATACCAGTCAATCTTTC
ACAAATTTTGTAATCCAGAGGTTGATTGTTCCAGACGCGCCTTAATTTCGGGTATATTTGAGTGGAATGA
GTTCTTCAATCGTAGTTTTGACTAACTTGCCATTCATTTCTATTAACACAAAACAATCTGGTGCATAGTC
TGAAATCAACTCCCTACACATACCACAAGGACTTACCACTCGAATACTTCTATCTACTTCGTCAGAATAA
GGGTGTCTAACAGCTACAATCGTGTCAAAATCCTTTTGTCCATTCGAAACTGCACTACCAATCGCAATGG
CTTCTGCACAAACAGTTACTCGTCCTATATACGCTTCAATATGTACTGCCGAAATGATTTCTCCTGTTTT
CGTACGAATTGCCGCTCCCACATGATGTTTATTATCCTCATAAAGCATTGTAATCTTCTCTGTCGCTACT
TCTACTAATTCTAGATCCTGCTGGGAGATGTTGAAGGTCTTCATGGTGGGTGGGCTGCAGGTCGAAAGGC
CCGGAGATGAGGAAGAGGAGAACAGCGCGGCAGACGTGCGCTTTTGAAGCGTGCAGAATGCCGGGCCTCC
GGAGGACCTTCGGGCGCCCGCCCCGCCCCTGAGCCCGCCCCTGAGCCCGCCCCCGGACCCACCCCTTCCC
AGCCTCTGAGCCCAGAAAGCGAAGGAGCAAAGCTGCTATTGGCCGCTGCCCCAAAGGCCTACCCGCTTCC
ATTGCTCAGCGGTGCTGTCCATCTGCACGAGACTAGTGAGACGTGCTACTTCCATTTGTCACGTCCTGCA
CGACGCGAGCTGCGGGGCGGGGGGGAACTTCCTGACTAGGGGAGGAGTAGAAGGTGGCGCGAAGGGGCCA
CCAAAGAACGGAGCCGGTTGGCGCCTACCGGTGGATGTGGAATGTGTGCGAGGCCAGAGGCCACTTGTGT
AGCGCCAAGTGCCCAGCGGGGCTGCTAAAGCGCATGCTCCAGACTGCCTTGGGAAAAGCGCCTCCCCTAC
CCGGTAGAATTCACTCCCTCGAGTTAGAACTGAGCGTGGTCTACCTCATCCAGCCAGGAGGCGGGGCTGG
CAGGGAAGTCGGGGTAACCCCCGCTGCTCCCCGTGGATAGGTCAGAACTGGGTCCGTTCCCTGCCAGCAC
CCTCATGGGTGGGGGCCCGCCGGGGGCTCCCGAGGGCACAAGGCCCAAGCTGGTGTCTGGGTACACCAGG
CTGGAGAGGAGGGGCTGGGGGCCAGGGAGGCTCTGCGGGGCGGCGGGGGATGGGGGGACACCGTAGGGGC
TGCCGGGACGCAGCTCTCGGTACTGCTCTGGGCCTGCCAGGCCTCCATGCTCCAGGGAGAAGTTGCCCAG
GGCTCCCGAGGGCCGGCCCAAGGCCTGGGTGGGTTCCCCCAAGCTCCCGTAGAGGCCATTGGCCGGGCCC
ATTTCCGCCAAGGAAGGCTCATCGGGGAAGGAGACCTCAGCGTCGCTGTCCTGCCCCTCCTGAACGCTGT
CCTTGTCCGACTTGGAGCCGCCGCGGGAGCGCTTCATGTTGCGGAAATACTGCCCCCAGCGCTGCCGGCC
GGCGTCCTTCTTCAGCCTCTTCTCCTTGGCCCGGCGGTTCTGGAACCAAACCTGCACCACGCGCATGTCC
AGGCCCGTCTCGGACGAGAGCTGCTCGCGCACGTGGCGCGCCGGCTTGGGCGAGGTGTTGTAAGCGCTCT
TCAGCGTCTCCAGCTGCTTGGCGGTGATGGTCGTGCGCGGCCGCTTGGCCGTGGCCTCGGCCTCTCGCTG
CTTGGCGGTTTCGTAGTCCGCCTTGCACACGAGCCGGCTGTCCTCCATGAGGTAGAACTCGTCGCCCGTG
GCCAGCTGCCGCTTGCACACGACGCAGGCAAAGCAGTGCAGGTGGTACACGAAGTCCTGGGCGCGGCGCA
CCACCTGCGTGGGCGGGATGCCCAGCTGGCACGCGGCGCACTTGGTCCCGAAGCGCTTGAAAAAGTCGTC
CTTGCAGTAAACGCTCTCCCCTCGGCTGAAGCAGCGCTCGGCCAGTGGCGTGTGGCAGTCGCTGCACTTG
AGACACTTGCTGTGCCAGTGGCGGTCCAGAGCCTTGAGGATGAAGCGGTCCAGGATGTGCTGGTCACAGC
CAGCGCACAGCGGGATCTCTCGGCGCAGGTCCGCCCTCCGCGCCAGCAGTGCTAGCAGCAGGTCGCCTCC
CGCCGACTCCCGGGCCGGGCCCAGCTCCCCGCGCGCCTCCATGGTGGCTCTAGCGGGTCCAGGATTCTCT
TCGACGTCTCCGCAGGTCAGAAGACTTCCTCTCCCCTCGTAGGATCTGAGTCCGGACTTGTACCTTGCCT
CAATAGGACTGGCTACCATGCTGTTAGGTGTATCTGGAAGTTGAGAGGACATTGATGCTACTTCACTGCC
AGTGGAATTAGAGCCCGGTCCTCCTTCTGAAAAATTGACCAGTTGCTGAAAAGCAGGCTGATCTATGTCA
CTCTGCAAGGCGAAGTCGCTCAGTACTTTCCAAGGTGGCTGGTAACTTTGTACTTCCACTGGGTTAGCCT
GTAAGCCACCGTCGTGTCTCTCTGGACTGGCAGCCACCATGGGAGTTCCTGTCATCCCCTGGATATTAGT
TTTGTCATTGGGCTGCTGCTGCTGGAGTTGCTTCATCATGATGCTTCGCTTCTTGTCCTTGCACCGCTTG
TTTTGAAACCAGACCCGGATCACACGGGGACTGAGGCCCGTCATCTCTACCAGTTGCTCCTTCATGAGCG
CATCTGGCCGCGGGTTTGCGGCGTAGCAGGTCCGCAAGGTGTGCAGCTGCTTCTCGTTCAGCACAGTCCG
CACGCGGGTGGTCTTCTCCGGCTGCTTGTGGACGTGGGGCCGCAGGGCCGGCTGCCTGGCGGAGATGGGC
TCCGCTGCCATTTGCAGTGGCCGCGCTGGATGCAGGGGACTGAGCGGGTCGCCAGCGCCTAGACTGGCCC
TCTCCACCACATCGTGGTCTGCTCGGCAGAAGAGACCGTCCTCCCGAAGCGCAAATTCGTCCCCAGGGAT
GAGCTGGCGGCTGCAGGCCACACAGCGGAAACACTCGATGTGATACACCTTGGAGCGGGCACGCATCACG
AAGTCGTTCTTGCTGAAGCCGATGCTGCACTTGGCGCATTTGATCCCGTACAACCTGATATAATCTCTTT
TACAGTAGGTTTTCCCATCCCTAACAAAGCATGTACAGCTCTCGTCCAAATACTGATTACACTCCGCACA
TTTCAAACATGCCGCATGCCATTCCAAATCCGGAGAAACCCTCAGAATATACTGATCGTGAATCTGATTG
CCGCAACCAACACATAGGGAAATCAGACGTTTTTTTTTTGGTGGATCTCCCATGTCTCCCATGGTGGCAG
GATCCTTCTCCAGGCGATCTGACGGTTCACTAAACGAGCTCTGCTTATATAGGCCTCCCACCGTACACGC
CTACCTCGACATACGTTCTCTATCACTGATAGGGAGTAAACTCGACATACGTTCTCTATCACTGATAGGG
ATAAACTCGACATACGTTCTCTATCACTGATAGGGAGTAAACTCGACATACGTTCTCTATCACTGATAGG
GAGTAAACTCGACATACGTTCTCTATCACTGATAGGGAGTAAACTCGACATCGTTCTCTATCACTGATAG
GGAGTAAACTCGACATACGTTCTCTATCACTGATAGGGAGTAAACTCGAGTGAAGACGAAAGGGCCTCAT
CGATGCGCCGATCTGGCCTCCGCGCCGGGTTTTGGCGCCTCCCGCGGGCGCCCCCCTCCTCACGGCGAGC
GCTGCCACGTCAGACGAAGGGCGCAGCGAGCGTCCTGATCCTTCCGCCCGGACGCTCAGGACAGCGGCCC
GCTGCTCATAAGACTCGGCCTTAGAACCCCAGTATCAGCAGAAGGACATTTTAGGACGGGACTTGGGTGA
CTCTAGGGCACTGGTTTTCTTTCCAGAGAGCGGAACAGGCGAGGAAAAGTAGTCCCTTCTCGGCGATTCT
GCGGAGGGATCTCCGTGGGGCGGTGAACGCCGATGATTATATAAGGACGCGCCGGGTGTGGCACAGCTAG
TTCCGTCGCAGCCGGGATTTGGGTCGCGGTTCTTGTTTGTGGATCGCTGTGATCGTCACTTGGTGAGTAG
CGGGCTGCTGGGCTGGCCGGGGCTTTCGTGGCCGCCGGGCCGCTCGGTGGGACGGAAGCGTGTGGAGAGA
CCGCCAAGGGCTGTAGTCTGGGTCCGCGAGCAAGGTTGCCCTGAACTGGGGGTTGGGGGGAGCGCAGCAA
AATGGCGGCTGTTCCCGAGTCTTGAATGGAAGACGCTTGTGAGGCGGGCTGTGAGGTCGTTGAAACAAGG
TGGGGGGCATGGTGGGCGGCAAGAACCCAAGGTCTTGAGGCCTTCGCTAATGCGGGAAAGCTCTTATTCG
GGTGAGATGGGCTGGGGCACCATCTGGGGACCCTGACGTGAAGTTTGTCACTGACTGGAGAACTCGGTTT
GTCGTCTGTTGCGGGGGCGGCAGTTATGGCGGTGCCGTTGGGCAGTGCACCCGTACCTTTGGGAGCGCGC
GCCCTCGTCGTGTCGTGACGTCACCCGTTCTGTTGGCTTATAATGCAGGGTGGGGCCACCTGCCGGTAGG
TGTGCGGTAGGCTTTTCTCCGTCGCAGGACGCAGGGTTCGGGCCTAGGGTAGGCTCTCCTGAATCGACAG
GCGCCGGACCTCTGGTGAGGGGAGGGATAAGTGAGGCGTCAGTTTCTTTGGTCGGTTTTATGTACCTATC
TTCTTAAGTAGCTGAAGCTCCGGTTTTGAACTATGCGCTCGGGGTTGGCGAGTGTGTTTTGTGAAGTTTT
TTAGGCACCTTTTGAAATGTAATCATTTGGGTCAATATGTAATTTTCAGTGTTAGACTAGTAAATTGTCC
GCTAAATTCTGGCCGTTTTTGGCTTTTTTGTTAGACGGATCCACCATGTCTAGACTGGACAAGAGCAAAG
TCATAAACGGCGCTCTGGAATTACTCAATGGAGTCGGTATCGAAGGCCTGACGACAAGGAAACTCGCTCA
AAAGCTGGGAGTTGAGCAGCCTACCCTGTACTGGCACGTGAAGAACAAGCGGGCCCTGCTCGATGCCCTG
CCAATCGAGATGCTGGACAGGCATCATACCCACTTCTGCCCCCTGGAAGGCGAGTCATGGCAAGACTTTC
TGCGGAACAACGCCAAGTCATTCCGCTGTGCTCTCCTCTCACATCGCGACGGGGCTAAAGTGCATCTCGG
CACCCGCCCAACAGAGAAACAGTACGAAACCCTGGAAAATCAGCTCGCGTTCCTGTGTCAGCAAGGCTTC
TCCCTGGAGAACGCACTGTACGCTCTGTCCGCCGTGGGCCACTTTACACTGGGCTGCGTATTGGAGGAAC
AGGAGCATCAAGTAGCAAAAGAGGAAAGAGAGACACCTACCACCGATTCTATGCCCCCACTTCTGAGACA
AGCAATTGAGCTGTTCGACCGGCAGGGAGCCGAACCTGCCTTCCTTTTCGGCCTGGAACTAATCATATGT
GGCCTGGAGAAACAGCTAAAGTGCGAAAGCGGCGGGCCGGCCGACGCCCTTGACGATTTTGACTTAGACA
TGCTCCCAGCCGATGCCCTTGACGACTTTGACCTTGATATGCTGCCTGCTGACGCTCTTGACGATTTTGA
CCTTGACATGCTCCCGGGTAACTAATCGATAAACTGGATCTCTGCTGTCCCTGTAATAAACCCGAAAATT
TTGAATTTTTGTAATTTGTTTTTGTAATTCTTTAGTTTGTATGTCTGTTGCTATTATGTCTACTATTCTT
TCCCCTGCACTGTACCCCCCAATCCCCCCTTTTCTTTTAAAGGCGATACCGTCGAGATCCGTTCACTAAT
CGAATGGATCTGTCTCTGTCTCTCTCTCCACCTTCTTCTTCTATTCCTTCGGGCCTGTCGGGTCCCCTCG
GGGTTGGGAGGTGGGTCTGAAACGATAATGGTGAATATCCCTGCCTAACTCTATTCACTATAGAAAGTAC
AGCAAAAACTATTCTTAAACCTACCAAGCCTCCTACTATCATTATGAATAATTTTATATACCACAGCCAA
TTTGTTATGTTAAACCAATTCCACAAACTTGCCCATTTATCTAATTCCAATAATTCTTGTTCATTCTTTT
CTTGCTGGTTTTGCGATTCTTCAATTAAGGAGTGTATTAAGCTTGTGTAATTGTTAATTTCTCTGTCCCA
CTCCATCCAGGTCGTGTGATTCCAAATCTGTTCCAGAGATTTATTACTCCAACTAGCATTCCAAGGCACA
GCAGTGGTGCAAATGAGTTTTCCAGAGCAACCCCAAATCCCCAGGAGCTGTTGATCCTTTAGGTATCTTT
CCACAGCCAGGATTCTTGCCTGGAGCTGCTTGATGCCCCAGACTGTGAGTTGCAACAGATGCTGTTGCGC
CTCAATAGCCCTCAGCAAATTGTTCTGCTGCTGCACTATACCAGACAATAATTGTCTGGCCTGTACCGTC
AGCGTCATTGACGCTGCGCCCATAGTGCTTCCTGCTGCTCCCAAGAACCCAAGGAACAAAGCTCCTATTC
CCACTGCTCTTTTTTCTCTCTGCACCACTCTTCTCTTTGCCTTGGTGGGTGCTACTCCTAATGGTTCAAT
TTTTACTACTTTATATTTATATAATTCACTTCTCCAATTGTCCCTCATATCTCCTCCTCCAGGTCTGAAG
ATCAGCGGCCGGCCGCTTGCTGTGCGGTGGTCTTACTTTTGTTTTGCTCTTCCTCTATCTTGTCTAAAGC
TTCCTTGGTGTCTTTTATCTCTATCCTTTGATGCACACAATAGAGGGTTGCTACTGTATTATATAATGAT
CTAAGTTCTTCTGATCCTGTCTGAAGGGATGGTTGTAGCTGTCCCAGTATTTGTCTACAGCCTTCTGATG
TTTCTAACAGGCCAGGATTAACTGCGAATCGTTCTAGCTCCCTGCTTGCCCATACTATATGTTTTAATTT
ATATTTTTTCTTTCCCCCTGGCCTTAACCGAATTTTTTCCCATCGCGATCTAATTCTCCCCCGCTTAATA
CTGACGCTCTCGCACCCATCTCTCTCCTTCTAGCCTCCGCTAGTCAAAATTTTTGGCGTACTCACCAGTC
GCCGCCCCTCGCCTCTTGCCGTGCGCGCTTCAGCAAGCCGAGTCCTGCGTCGAGAGAGCTCCTCTGGTTT
CCCTTTCGCTTTCAAGTCCCTGTTCGGGCGCCACTGCTAGAGATTTTCCACACTGACTAAAAGGGTCTGA
GGGATCTCTAGTTACCAGAGTCACACAACAGACGGGCACACACTACTTGAAGCACTCAAGGCAAGCTTTA
TTGAGGCTTAAGCAGTGGGTTCCCTAGTTAGCCAGAGAGCTCCCAGGCTCAGATCTGGTCTAACCAGAGA
GACCCAGTACAGGCAAAAAGCAGCTGCTTATATGCAGGATCTGAGGGCTCGCCACTCCCCAGTCCCGCCC
AGGCCACGCCTCCCTGGAAAGTCCCCAGCGGAAAGTCCCTTGTAGCAAGCTCGATATCAGCAGTTCTTGA
AGTACTCCGGATGCAGCTCTCGGGCCACGTGATGAAATGCTAGGCGGCTGTCAAACCTCCACTCTAACAC
TTCTCTCTCCGGGTCATCCATCCCATGCAGGCTCACAGGGTGTAACAAGCTGGTGTTCTCTCCTTTATTG
GCCTCTTCTACCTTATCTGGCTCAACTGGTACTAGCTTGTAGCACCATCCAAAGGTCAGTGGATATCTGA
CCCCTGGCCCTGGTGTGTAGTTCTGCTAATCAGGGAAGTAGCCTTGTGTGTGGTAGATCCACAGATCAAG
GATATCTTGTCTTCTTTGGGAGTGAATTAGCCCTTCCAACTACTAAGTTTGTAGTACATATTTAACAAAT
ACAATTTCTTTAAAATGAAAATAATTCAGAGGAATCACAGGTTTAGAGTAAATGAAACCACAGGTAATTG
GCAGTGGTAATAGGGTATGGGGTGGGAAGTTTGGGATGATTTTGGTTAGCTTGAGTTATCCAGTTGATCC
AGACATGATAAGATACATTGATGAGTTTGGACAAACCACAACTAGAATGCAGTGAAAAAAATGCTTTATT
TGTGAAATTTGTGATGCTATTGCTTTATTTGTAACCATTATAAGCTGCAATAAACAAGTTGATCTCCCGA
TCCGTCGACGTCAGGTGGCACTTTTCGGGGAAATGTGCGCGGAACCCCTATTTGTTTATTTTTCTAAATA
CATTCAAATATGTATCCGCTCATGAGACAATAACCCTGATAAATGCTTCAATAATATTGAAAAAGGAAGA
GTATGAGTATTCAACATTTCCGTGTCGCCCTTATTCCCTTTTTTGCGGCATTTTGCCTTCCTGTTTTTGC
TCACCCAGAAACGCTGGTGAAAGTAAAAGATGCTGAAGATCAGTTGGGTGCACGAGTGGGTTACATCGAA
CTGGATCTCAACAGCGGTAAGATCCTTGAGAGTTTTCGCCCCGAAGAACGTTTTCCAATGATGAGCACTT
TTAAAGTTCTGCTATGTGGCGCGGTATTATCCCGTATTGACGCCGGGCAAGAGCAACTCGGTCGCCGCAT
ACACTATTCTCAGAATGACTTGGTTGAGTACTCACCAGTCACAGAAAAGCATCTTACGGATGGCATGACA
GTAAGAGAATTATGCAGTGCTGCCATAACCATGAGTGATAACACTGCGGCCAACTTACTTCTGACAACGA
TCGGAGGACCGAAGGAGCTAACCGCTTTTTTGCACAACATGGGGGATCATGTAACTCGCCTTGATCGTTG
GGAACCGGAGCTGAATGAAGCCATACCAAACGACGAGCGTGACACCACGATGCCTGTAGCAATGGCAACA
ACGTTGCGCAAACTATTAACTGGCGAACTACTTACTCTAGCTTCCCGGCAACAATTAATAGACTGGATGG
AGGCGGATAAAGTTGCAGGACCACTTCTGCGCTCGGCCCTTCCGGCTGGCTGGTTTATTGCTGATAAATC
TGGAGCCGGTGAGCGTGGGTCTCGCGGTATCATTGCAGCACTGGGGCCAGATGGTAAGCCCTCCCGTATC
GTAGTTATCTACACGACGGGGAGTCAGGCAACTATGGATGAACGAAATAGACAGATCGCTGAGATAGGTG
CCTCACTGATTAAGCATTGGTAACTGTCAGACCAAGTTTACTCATATATACTTTAGATTGATTTAAAACT
TCATTTTTAATTTAAAAGGATCTAGGTGAAGATCCTTTTTGATAATCTCATGACCAAAATCCCTTAACGT
GAGTTTTCGTTCCACTGAGCGTCAGACCCCGTAGAAAAGATCAAAGGATCTTC
